Addgene plasmid #195334: Cas12Max
Purpose: vector for encoding a human codon-optimized Cas12Max driven by CBh promoter, guide RNAs compatible with xCas12i driven by hU6, and mCherry driven by CMV promoter
Depositing lab: Yingsi Zhou. Publication: An engineered xCas12i with high activity, high specificity, and broad PAM range. Zhang H, Kong X, Xue M, Hu J, Wang Z, Wei Y, Wang H, Zhou J, Zhang W, Xu M, Shen X, Yin F, Ai Z, Huang G, Xia J, Song X, Li H, Yuan Y, Li J, Zhong N, Zhang M, Zhou Y, Yang H. Protein Cell. 2023 Jun 28;14(7):538-543. doi: 10.1093/procel/pwac052. PubMed 37378659.
Backbone
  Vector backbone: px330
  Backbone manufacturer: Feng Zhang (Addgene plasmid # 42230)
  Vector type: Mammalian Expression
Growth in bacteria
  Bacterial resistance: Ampicillin, 100 μg/mL
  Growth temperature: 37°C
  Growth strain: DH5alpha
  Copy number: High Copy
Gene/Insert
  Gene/Insert name: human codon-optimized Cas12Max
  Species: Synthetic
  Mutation: N243R
  Promoter: CBh, CMV, hU6
  Tag / fusion protein: 3xFlag (N terminal on insert)
  Cloning method: Gibson Cloning
Terms and licenses: Academic/Nonprofit Terms; Industry Terms: Not Available to Industry
How to cite: Cas12Max was a gift from Yingsi Zhou (Addgene plasmid # 195334 ; http://n2t.net/addgene:195334 ; RRID:Addgene_195334)
