[The description below was written by a language model from this plasmid's Addgene catalogue record and pLannotate feature annotations shown in this document.]
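Description:
Cas12Max is a mammalian expression plasmid of about 9.3 kb built on the px330 backbone that delivers all the components of a type V CRISPR nuclease system. It is propagated in E. coli at high copy from a ColE1/pUC-type origin under ampicillin selection (AmpR, β-lactamase), and it also carries an f1 phage origin. Short bom and rop fragments in the annotation are backbone remnants.

The plasmid carries three expression units in the same orientation. A human U6 RNA polymerase III promoter drives the guide RNA cassette, which the record describes as compatible with xCas12i. The automated annotation labels sequence downstream of U6 as S. pyogenes Cas9 gRNA scaffold (one full copy and one fragment), which may be px330-derived sequence, and the table does not annotate a Cas12i direct repeat, so the exact guide architecture cannot be read from it. Next, the CBh promoter (CMV enhancer, chicken β-actin promoter and hybrid intron) drives the human codon-optimized, synthetic Cas12Max coding sequence, an engineered xCas12i variant recorded as carrying N243R and an N-terminal 3xFlag tag. The nuclease open reading frame itself is not annotated, but it corresponds to the large unlabelled gap between the intron and a C-terminal nucleoplasmin nuclear localization signal, followed by a bGH polyadenylation signal. Finally, a CMV enhancer/promoter expresses mCherry with a PGK polyadenylation signal, giving a red fluorescent marker for identifying or sorting transfected cells.

The construct is intended for genome editing in mammalian cells by transient transfection, after a target-specific spacer has been inserted into the U6 cassette. The associated work describes this engineered enzyme as having high activity, high specificity and a broad PAM range.
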