Features (pLannotate 1.2.2; 19 found; start..end, strand, type, name):
      1..241     +  promoter       U6 promoter: RNA polymerase III promoter for human U6 snRNA
    301..376     +  misc_RNA       gRNA scaffold: guide RNA scaffold for the Streptococcus pyogenes CRISPR/Cas9 system
    383..426     +  misc_RNA       gRNA scaffold (fragment): guide RNA scaffold for the Streptococcus pyogenes CRISPR/Cas9 system
    473..758     +  enhancer       CMV enhancer: human cytomegalovirus immediate early enhancer; contains an 18-bp deletion relative to the standard CMV enhancer
    760..1037    +  promoter       chicken β-actin promoter: No description available
   1038..1265    +  intron         hybrid intron: hybrid between chicken β-actin (CBA) and minute virus of mice (MMV) introns (Gray et al., 2011)
   4643..4686    +  CDS            nucleoplasmin NLS (fragment): bipartite nuclear localization signal from nucleoplasmin
   4724..4835    +  polyA_signal   bGH poly(A) signal: bovine growth hormone polyadenylation signal
   5000..5303    +  enhancer       CMV enhancer: human cytomegalovirus immediate early enhancer
   5304..5507    +  promoter       CMV promoter: human cytomegalovirus (CMV) immediate early promoter
   5536..6243    +  CDS            mCherry: mCherry is a basic (constitutively fluorescent) red fluorescent protein published in 2004, derived from Discosoma sp.. It is reported to be a very rapidly-maturing monomer with low acid sensitivity.
   6257..6709    +  polyA_signal   PGK poly(A) signal: mouse phosphoglycerate kinase 1 polyadenylation signal
   6731..6782    -  misc_feature   bom (fragment): basis of mobility region from pBR322
   6801..7256    +  rep_origin     f1 ori (sequence partly withheld): f1 bacteriophage origin of replication; arrow indicates direction of (+) strand synthesis
   7257..7306    -  misc_feature   bom (fragment): basis of mobility region from pBR322
   7408..7443    -  CDS            rop (fragment): Rop protein, which maintains plasmids at low copy number; rop
   7538..7642    +  promoter       AmpR promoter: bla
   7643..8503    +  CDS            AmpR: β-lactamase; bla; confers resistance to ampicillin, carbenicillin, and related antibiotics
   8674..9262    +  rep_origin     ori: high-copy-number ColE1/pMB1/pBR322/pUC origin of replication
>Addgene plasmid #195334 | Cas12Max | addgene full sequence | sequence record 383108 | Addgene NGS Result
GAGGGCCTATTTCCCATGATTCCTTCATATTTGCATATACGATACAAGGCTGTTAGAGAGATAATTGGAA
TTAATTTGACTGTAAACACAAAGATATTAGTACAAAATACGTGACGTAGAAAGTAATAATTTCTTGGGTA
GTTTGCAGTTTTAAAATTATGTTTTAAAATGGACTATCATATGCTTACCGTAACTTGAAAGTATTTCGAT
TTCTTGGCTTTATATATCTTGTGGAAAGGACGAAACACCGAGAAATGTGTCCCCAGTTGACACCCATTAC
AGTAGGAGCATACTTTTTTTGTTTTAGAGCTAGAAATAGCAAGTTAAAATAAGGCTAGTCCGTTATCAAC
TTGAAAAAGTGGCACCGAGTCGGTGCTTTTTTGTTTTAGAGCTAGAAATAGCAAGTTAAAATAAGGCTAG
TCCGTTTTTAGCGCGTGCGCCAATTCTGCAGACAAATGGCTCTAGAGGTACCCGTTACATAACTTACGGT
AAATGGCCCGCCTGGCTGACCGCCCAACGACCCCCGCCCATTGACGTCAATAGTAACGCCAATAGGGACT
TTCCATTGACGTCAATGGGTGGAGTATTTACGGTAAACTGCCCACTTGGCAGTACATCAAGTGTATCATA
TGCCAAGTACGCCCCCTATTGACGTCAATGACGGTAAATGGCCCGCCTGGCATTGTGCCCAGTACATGAC
CTTATGGGACTTTCCTACTTGGCAGTACATCTACGTATTAGTCATCGCTATTACCATGGTCGAGGTGAGC
CCCACGTTCTGCTTCACTCTCCCCATCTCCCCCCCCTCCCCACCCCCAATTTTGTATTTATTTATTTTTT
AATTATTTTGTGCAGCGATGGGGGCGGGGGGGGGGGGGGGGCGCGCGCCAGGCGGGGCGGGGCGGGGCGA
GGGGCGGGGCGGGGCGAGGCGGAGAGGTGCGGCGGCAGCCAATCAGAGCGGCGCGCTCCGAAAGTTTCCT
TTTATGGCGAGGCGGCGGCGGCGGCGGCCCTATAAAAAGCGAAGCGCGCGGCGGGCGGGAGTCGCTGCGC
GCTGCCTTCGCCCCGTGCCCCGCTCCGCCGCCGCCTCGCGCCGCCCGCCCCGGCTCTGACTGACCGCGTT
ACTCCCACAGGTGAGCGGGCGGGACGGCCCTTCTCCTCCGGGCTGTAATTAGCTGAGCAAGAGGTAAGGG
TTTAAGGGATGGTTGGTTGGTGGGGTATTAATGTTTAATTACCTGGAGCACCTGCCTGAAATCACTTTTT
TTCAGGTTGGACCGGTGCCACCATGGACTATAAGGACCACGACGGAGACTACAAGGATCATGATATTGAT
TACAAAGACGATGACGATAAGATGGCCCCAAAGAAGAAGCGGAAGGTCGGTATCCACGGAGTCCCAGCAG
CCATGAGTTCTGATGTGGTGCGGCCTTATAACACAAAGCTGCTCCCAGATAACAGAAAGCACAATATGTT
CCTGCAGACCTTCAAGCGGCTGAACAGCATCTCTCTGAACCACTTCGACCTGCTGATCTGCCTGTACGCT
GCAATCACCAACAAGAAGGCCGAGGAATACAAGTCTGAAAAGGAAGCCCACGTGACCGCCGATAGCCTGT
GTGCCATCAATTGGTTCAGACCCATGAGCAAGAGATACAGCAAATACGCCACCACCACCTTCAACATGTT
AGAACTGTTTAAGGAGTACAGCGGCCACGAGCCTGATGCCTATTCCAAGAACTACCTGATGAGCAATATC
GACAGCGACAGATTCGTGTGGGTGGATTGTAGGAAGTTCGCTAAGGACTTTGCCTATCAGATGGAACTGG
GTTTCCACGAGTTCACCGTGTTGGCCGAAACCCTGCTGGCTAATTCTATCCTGGTGCTGAACGAGAGCAC
CAAGGCCAATTGGGCTTGGGGAACCGTGTCTGCCCTGTACGGCGGCGGAGATAAGGAGGACAGCACACTG
AAGAGCAAGATTCTGCTGGCCTTCGTGGACGCCCTGAACAACCACGAGCTGAAAACAAAGAGAGAAATCT
TGAATCAAGTGTGTGAATCTCTGAAATACCAGAGCTACCAGGACATGTACGTGGATTTTAGAAGCGTGGT
TGACGAAAACGGCAACAAGAAGTCTCCTAGAGGCTCTATGCCTATCGTGACCAAGTTCGAGACAGACGAC
CTGATCAGCGACAACCAAAGAAAGGCCATGATCAGCAACTTCACTAAGAACGCCGCTGCCAAGGCAGCTA
AGAAACCTATCCCTTACTTGGACCGCCTGAAGGAGCACATGGTGTCCCTGTGCGACGAGTACAATGTGTA
TGCCTGGGCCGCGGCCATCACAAACAGCAACGCCGACGTGACCGCCCGGAATACCAGAAACCTGACATTC
ATCGGCGAACAGAACAGCAGACGAAAGGAACTGAGCGTGCTGCAGACAACAACCAACGAGAAGGCTAAGG
ACATCCTGAACAAGATCAACGACAACCTGATTCAGGAGGTGCGGTACACCCCTGCCCCTAAGCACCTGGG
CAGAGATCTGGCCAACCTGTTTGATACACTGAAGGAAAAGGACATCAACAACATCGAGAACGAAGAAGAG
AAACAGAACGTGATCAATGACTGTATCGAGCAGTACGTGGACGATTGCAGAAGCCTCAACCGGAACCCCA
TCGCAGCCCTCCTGAAGCACATCTCTAGGTACTACGAGGATTTCAGCGCCAAGAATTTCCTGGACGGCGC
CAAGCTGAACGTGCTGACTGAGGTGGTGAACCGGCAGAAGGCCCACCCCACCATCTGGAGCGAGAAGGCT
TACACCTGGATCAGCAAGTTCGACAAGAACCGGAGACAGGCCAACAGCAGCCTGGTCGGATGGGTTGTGC
CCCCCGAGGAGGTGCACAAGGAGAAAATCGCCGGACAGCAGAGCATGATGTGGGTGACCCTCACCCTGCT
GGACGACGGCAAGTGGGTCAAACATCACATCCCCTTCAGCGACAGCAGATACTACAGCGAAGTGTACGCC
TACAACCCTAATCTGCCTTATCTGGACGGAGGCATCCCAAGACAGAGCAAGTTCGGCAACAAACCAACAA
CCAACCTGACAGCCGAGTCCCAGGCCCTCCTGGCTAATTCTAAGTACAAGAAAGCCAACAAGAGCTTCCT
GCGGGCTAAAGAGAATGCCACACACAACGTGCGGGTGTCCCCTAACACCTCTCTGTGCATTAGACTGCTG
AAGGACAGCGCCGGAAACCAGATGTTCGACAAAATCGGCAACGTGCTCTTCGGCATGCAGATCAACCACA
AGATCACCGTGGGAAAACCTAACTACAAGATCGAGGTGGGCGACAGATTCCTGGGCTTCGATCAGAACCA
GAGCGAGAACCACACCTACGCCGTGCTGCAGAGAGTGTCCGAGAGCAGTCACGACACCCACCACTTTAAC
GGCTGGGACGTGAAGGTGCTGGAAAAGGGCAAAGTGACCAGCGATGTGATCGTGCGGGACGAGGTCTACG
ACCAACTGTCTTACGAGGGCGTCCCCTACGATAGCAGCAAGTTCGCCGAGTGGCGGGACAAGCGCAGAAG
ATTTGTGCTTGAGAACCTGAGCATCCAGCTGGAAGAGGGCAAGACCTTCCTGACAGAGTTCGACAAGCTG
AATAAGGACAGCCTGTACCGCTGGAACATGAACTACCTGAAACTGCTGAGAAAGGCCATCCGGGCCGGAG
GCAAAGAGTTCGCCAAGATCGCTAAGACAGAGATCTTCGAGCTGGCGGTGGAAAGATTCGGCCCTATTAA
CCTGGGCAGCCTGTCCCAGATCAGCCTTAAGATGATTGCCTCCTTTAAGGGCGTGGTCCAGTCCTACTTC
TCCGTGAGCGGCTGCGTGGATGATGCCTCCAAAAAGGCCCATGATTCTATGCTGTTCACATTTATGTGCG
CCGCCGAAGAAAAGCGGACCAACAAGAGAGAAGAAAAGACCAACAGAGCCGCCAGCTTTATCCTGCAAAA
AGCCTACCTGCATGGCTGCAAGATGATCGTGTGCGAGGACGACCTTCCTGTGGCCGACGGCAAGACAGGC
AAAGCCCAGAATGCCGACCGGATGGACTGGTGCGCCAGAGCCCTGGCCAAGAAGGTGAACGACGGCTGTG
TTGCCATGAGCATCTGCTACAGAGCTATCCCTGCCTACATGAGCAGCCACCAGGACCCCTTTGTGCACAT
GCAGGATAAGAAAACCAGCGTGCTGCGGCCTAGATTCATGGAAGTTAATAAGGATAGCATCAGAGACTAC
CACGTGGCGGGCCTGAGAAGAATGCTGAACAGCAAGAGTGACGCTGGCACCAGTGTTTATTACCGGCAAG
CTGCCCTGCATTTCTGCGAAGCCCTGGGCGTGAGCCCTGAACTGGTGAAAAACAAGAAAACCCACGCCGC
CGAACTGGGCAAGCACATGGGCAGCGCTATGCTGATGCCCTGGAGAGGCGGTAGAGTGTACATCGCCAGC
AAAAAGCTGACCTCCGATGCCAAATCAGTGAAGTACTGCGGCGAGGATATGTGGCAGTACCACGCCGATG
AGATCGCCGCTGTTAACATCGCCATGTATGAGGTGTGCTGCCAGACCGGCGCTTTCGGAAAGAAACAGAA
AAAATCGGACGAGCTGCCTGGAAAAAGGCCGGCGGCCACGAAGAAGGCCGGCCAGGCAAAGAAGAAGAAG
TAAGAATTCCTAGAGCTCGCTGATCAGCCTCGACTGTGCCTTCTAGTTGCCAGCCATCTGTTGTTTGCCC
CTCCCCCGTGCCTTCCTTGACCCTGGAAGGTGCCACTCCCACTGTCCTTTCCTAATAAAATGAGGAAATT
GCATCGCATTGTCTGAGTAGGTGTCATTCTATTCTGGGGGGTGGGGTGGGGCAGGACAGCAAGGGGGAGG
ATTGGGAAGAGAATAGCAGGCATGCTGGGGAGCGGCCGCTAGTTATTAATAGTAATCAATTACGGGGTCA
TTAGTTCATAGCCCATATATGGAGTTCCGCGTTACATAACTTACGGTAAATGGCCCGCCTGGCTGACCGC
CCAACGACCCCCGCCCATTGACGTCAATAATGACGTATGTTCCCATAGTAACGCCAATAGGGACTTTCCA
TTGACGTCAATGGGTGGAGTATTTACGGTAAACTGCCCACTTGGCAGTACATCAAGTGTATCATATGCCA
AGTACGCCCCCTATTGACGTCAATGACGGTAAATGGCCCGCCTGGCATTATGCCCAGTACATGACCTTAT
GGGACTTTCCTACTTGGCAGTACATCTACGTATTAGTCATCGCTATTACCATGGTGATGCGGTTTTGGCA
GTACATCAATGGGCGTGGATAGCGGTTTGACTCACGGGGATTTCCAAGTCTCCACCCCATTGACGTCAAT
GGGAGTTTGTTTTGGCACCAAAATCAACGGGACTTTCCAAAATGTCGTAACAACTCCGCCCCATTGACGC
AAATGGGCGGTAGGCGTGTACGGTGGGAGGTCTATATAAGCAGAGCTGGTTTAGTGAACCGTCAGATCCG
CTAGCATGGTGAGCAAGGGCGAGGAGGATAACATGGCCATCATCAAGGAGTTCATGCGCTTCAAGGTGCA
CATGGAGGGCTCCGTGAACGGCCACGAGTTCGAGATCGAGGGCGAGGGCGAGGGCCGCCCCTACGAGGGC
ACCCAGACCGCCAAGCTGAAGGTGACCAAGGGTGGCCCCCTGCCCTTCGCCTGGGACATCCTGTCCCCTC
AGTTCATGTACGGCTCCAAGGCCTACGTGAAGCACCCCGCCGACATCCCCGACTACTTGAAGCTGTCCTT
CCCCGAGGGCTTCAAGTGGGAGCGCGTGATGAACTTCGAGGACGGCGGCGTGGTGACCGTGACCCAGGAC
TCCTCCCTGCAGGACGGCGAGTTCATCTACAAGGTGAAGCTGCGCGGCACCAACTTCCCCTCCGACGGCC
CCGTAATGCAGAAGAAAACCATGGGCTGGGAGGCCTCCTCCGAGCGGATGTACCCCGAGGACGGCGCCCT
GAAGGGCGAGATCAAGCAGAGGCTGAAGCTGAAGGACGGCGGCCACTACGACGCTGAGGTCAAGACCACC
TACAAGGCCAAGAAGCCCGTGCAGCTGCCCGGCGCCTACAACGTCAACATCAAGTTGGACATCACCTCCC
ACAACGAGGACTACACCATCGTGGAACAGTACGAACGCGCCGAGGGCCGCCACTCCACCGGCGGCATGGA
CGAGCTGTACAAGTAAGGATCCGGGATGCAGAAATTGATGATCTATTAAACAATAAAGATGTCCACTAAA
ATGGAAGTTTTTCCTGTCATACTTTGTTAAGAAGGGTGAGAACAGAGTACCTACATTTTGAATGGAAGGA
TTGGAGCTACGGGGGTGGGGGTGGGGTGGGATTAGATAAATGCCTGCTCTTTACTGAAGGCTCTTTACTA
TTGCTTTATGATAATGTTTCATAGTTGGATATCATAATTTAAACAAGCAAAACCAAATTAAGGGCCAGCT
CATTCCTCCCACTCATGATCTATAGATCTATAGATCTCTCGTGGGATCATTGTTTTTCTCTTGATTCCCA
CTTTGTGGTTCTAAGTACTGTGGTTTCCAAATGTGTCAGTTTCATAGCCTGAAGAACGAGATCAGCAGCC
TCTGTTCCACATACACTTCATTCTCAGTATTGTTTTGCCAAGTTCTAATTCCATCAGAAGCTGGTCGACC
TGCAGGGGCGCCTGATGCGGTATTTTCTCCTTACGCATCTGTGCGGTATTTCACACCGCATA
[95 nt withheld, positions 6783-6877]
T
[46 nt withheld, positions 6879-6924]
C
[141 nt withheld, positions 6926-7066]
CCTTTGACGTTGGAGTCCACGTTCTTT
[37 nt withheld, positions 7094-7130]
ACTCTATCTCGGGCTATTCTTTTGATTTATAAGGGATTTTGCCGATTTCGGTCTATTGGTTAAAAAATGA
GCTGATTTAACAAAAATTTAACGCGAATTTTAACAAAATATTAACGTTTACAATTTTATGGTGCACTCTC
AGTACAATCTGCTCTGATGCCGCATAGTTAAGCCAGCCCCGACACCCGCCAACACCCGCTGACGCGCCCT
GACGGGCTTGTCTGCTCCCGGCATCCGCTTACAGACAAGCTGTGACCGTCTCCGGGAGCTGCATGTGTCA
GAGGTTTTCACCGTCATCACCGAAACGCGCGAGACGAAAGGGCCTCGTGATACGCCTATTTTTATAGGTT
AATGTCATGATAATAATGGTTTCTTAGACGTCAGGTGGCACTTTTCGGGGAAATGTGCGCGGAACCCCTA
TTTGTTTATTTTTCTAAATACATTCAAATATGTATCCGCTCATGAGACAATAACCCTGATAAATGCTTCA
ATAATATTGAAAAAGGAAGAGTATGAGTATTCAACATTTCCGTGTCGCCCTTATTCCCTTTTTTGCGGCA
TTTTGCCTTCCTGTTTTTGCTCACCCAGAAACGCTGGTGAAAGTAAAAGATGCTGAAGATCAGTTGGGTG
CACGAGTGGGTTACATCGAACTGGATCTCAACAGCGGTAAGATCCTTGAGAGTTTTCGCCCCGAAGAACG
TTTTCCAATGATGAGCACTTTTAAAGTTCTGCTATGTGGCGCGGTATTATCCCGTATTGACGCCGGGCAA
GAGCAACTCGGTCGCCGCATACACTATTCTCAGAATGACTTGGTTGAGTACTCACCAGTCACAGAAAAGC
ATCTTACGGATGGCATGACAGTAAGAGAATTATGCAGTGCTGCCATAACCATGAGTGATAACACTGCGGC
CAACTTACTTCTGACAACGATCGGAGGACCGAAGGAGCTAACCGCTTTTTTGCACAACATGGGGGATCAT
GTAACTCGCCTTGATCGTTGGGAACCGGAGCTGAATGAAGCCATACCAAACGACGAGCGTGACACCACGA
TGCCTGTAGCAATGGCAACAACGTTGCGCAAACTATTAACTGGCGAACTACTTACTCTAGCTTCCCGGCA
ACAATTAATAGACTGGATGGAGGCGGATAAAGTTGCAGGACCACTTCTGCGCTCGGCCCTTCCGGCTGGC
TGGTTTATTGCTGATAAATCTGGAGCCGGTGAGCGTGGAAGCCGCGGTATCATTGCAGCACTGGGGCCAG
ATGGTAAGCCCTCCCGTATCGTAGTTATCTACACGACGGGGAGTCAGGCAACTATGGATGAACGAAATAG
ACAGATCGCTGAGATAGGTGCCTCACTGATTAAGCATTGGTAACTGTCAGACCAAGTTTACTCATATATA
CTTTAGATTGATTTAAAACTTCATTTTTAATTTAAAAGGATCTAGGTGAAGATCCTTTTTGATAATCTCA
TGACCAAAATCCCTTAACGTGAGTTTTCGTTCCACTGAGCGTCAGACCCCGTAGAAAAGATCAAAGGATC
TTCTTGAGATCCTTTTTTTCTGCGCGTAATCTGCTGCTTGCAAACAAAAAAACCACCGCTACCAGCGGTG
GTTTGTTTGCCGGATCAAGAGCTACCAACTCTTTTTCCGAAGGTAACTGGCTTCAGCAGAGCGCAGATAC
CAAATACTGTTCTTCTAGTGTAGCCGTAGTTAGGCCACCACTTCAAGAACTCTGTAGCACCGCCTACATA
CCTCGCTCTGCTAATCCTGTTACCAGTGGCTGCTGCCAGTGGCGATAAGTCGTGTCTTACCGGGTTGGAC
TCAAGACGATAGTTACCGGATAAGGCGCAGCGGTCGGGCTGAACGGGGGGTTCGTGCACACAGCCCAGCT
TGGAGCGAACGACCTACACCGAACTGAGATACCTACAGCGTGAGCTATGAGAAAGCGCCACGCTTCCCGA
AGGGAGAAAGGCGGACAGGTATCCGGTAAGCGGCAGGGTCGGAACAGGAGAGCGCACGAGGGAGCTTCCA
GGGGGAAACGCCTGGTATCTTTATAGTCCTGTCGGGTTTCGCCACCTCTGACTTGAGCGTCGATTTTTGT
GATGCTCGTCAGGGGGGCGGAGCCTATGGAAAAACGCCAGCAACGCGGCCTTTTTACGGTTCCTGGCCTT
TTGCTGGCCTTTTGCTCACATGT
