>Addgene plasmid #195334 | Cas12Max | depositor partial sequence | sequence record 378974 | pCBh_NLS_3xFlag_Cas12Max_NLS_pA
CGTTACATAACTTACGGTAAATGGCCCGCCTGGCTGACCGCCCAACGACCCCCGCCCATTGACGTCAATA
GTAACGCCAATAGGGACTTTCCATTGACGTCAATGGGTGGAGTATTTACGGTAAACTGCCCACTTGGCAG
TACATCAAGTGTATCATATGCCAAGTACGCCCCCTATTGACGTCAATGACGGTAAATGGCCCGCCTGGCA
TTGTGCCCAGTACATGACCTTATGGGACTTTCCTACTTGGCAGTACATCTACGTATTAGTCATCGCTATT
ACCATGGTCGAGGTGAGCCCCACGTTCTGCTTCACTCTCCCCATCTCCCCCCCCTCCCCACCCCCAATTT
TGTATTTATTTATTTTTTAATTATTTTGTGCAGCGATGGGGGCGGGGGGGGGGGGGGGGCGCGCGCCAGG
CGGGGCGGGGCGGGGCGAGGGGCGGGGCGGGGCGAGGCGGAGAGGTGCGGCGGCAGCCAATCAGAGCGGC
GCGCTCCGAAAGTTTCCTTTTATGGCGAGGCGGCGGCGGCGGCGGCCCTATAAAAAGCGAAGCGCGCGGC
GGGCGGGAGTCGCTGCGACGCTGCCTTCGCCCCGTGCCCCGCTCCGCCGCCGCCTCGCGCCGCCCGCCCC
GGCTCTGACTGACCGCGTTACTCCCACAGGTGAGCGGGCGGGACGGCCCTTCTCCTCCGGGCTGTAATTA
GCTGAGCAAGAGGTAAGGGTTTAAGGGATGGTTGGTTGGTGGGGTATTAATGTTTAATTACCTGGAGCAC
CTGCCTGAAATCACTTTTTTTCAGGTTGGACCGGTGCCACCATGGACTATAAGGACCACGACGGAGACTA
CAAGGATCATGATATTGATTACAAAGACGATGACGATAAGATGGCCCCAAAGAAGAAGCGGAAGGTCGGT
ATCCACGGAGTCCCAGCAGCCATGAGTTCTGATGTGGTGCGGCCTTATAACACAAAGCTGCTCCCAGATA
ACAGAAAGCACAATATGTTCCTGCAGACCTTCAAGCGGCTGAACAGCATCTCTCTGAACCACTTCGACCT
GCTGATCTGCCTGTACGCTGCAATCACCAACAAGAAGGCCGAGGAATACAAGTCTGAAAAGGAAGCCCAC
GTGACCGCCGATAGCCTGTGTGCCATCAATTGGTTCAGACCCATGAGCAAGAGATACAGCAAATACGCCA
CCACCACCTTCAACATGTTAGAACTGTTTAAGGAGTACAGCGGCCACGAGCCTGATGCCTATTCCAAGAA
CTACCTGATGAGCAATATCGACAGCGACAGATTCGTGTGGGTGGATTGTAGGAAGTTCGCTAAGGACTTT
GCCTATCAGATGGAACTGGGTTTCCACGAGTTCACCGTGTTGGCCGAAACCCTGCTGGCTAATTCTATCC
TGGTGCTGAACGAGAGCACCAAGGCCAATTGGGCTTGGGGAACCGTGTCTGCCCTGTACGGCGGCGGAGA
TAAGGAGGACAGCACACTGAAGAGCAAGATTCTGCTGGCCTTCGTGGACGCCCTGAACAACCACGAGCTG
AAAACAAAGAGAGAAATCTTGAATCAAGTGTGTGAATCTCTGAAATACCAGAGCTACCAGGACATGTACG
TGGATTTTAGAAGCGTGGTTGACGAAAACGGCAACAAGAAGTCTCCTAGAGGCTCTATGCCTATCGTGAC
CAAGTTCGAGACAGACGACCTGATCAGCGACAACCAAAGAAAGGCCATGATCAGCAACTTCACTAAGAAC
GCCGCTGCCAAGGCAGCTAAGAAACCTATCCCTTACTTGGACCGCCTGAAGGAGCACATGGTGTCCCTGT
GCGACGAGTACAATGTGTATGCCTGGGCCGCGGCCATCACAAACAGCAACGCCGACGTGACCGCCCGGAA
TACCAGAAACCTGACATTCATCGGCGAACAGAACAGCAGACGAAAGGAACTGAGCGTGCTGCAGACAACA
ACCAACGAGAAGGCTAAGGACATCCTGAACAAGATCAACGACAACCTGATTCAGGAGGTGCGGTACACCC
CTGCCCCTAAGCACCTGGGCAGAGATCTGGCCAACCTGTTTGATACACTGAAGGAAAAGGACATCAACAA
CATCGAGAACGAAGAAGAGAAACAGAACGTGATCAATGACTGTATCGAGCAGTACGTGGACGATTGCAGA
AGCCTCAACCGGAACCCCATCGCAGCCCTCCTGAAGCACATCTCTAGGTACTACGAGGATTTCAGCGCCA
AGAATTTCCTGGACGGCGCCAAGCTGAACGTGCTGACTGAGGTGGTGAACCGGCAGAAGGCCCACCCCAC
CATCTGGAGCGAGAAGGCTTACACCTGGATCAGCAAGTTCGACAAGAACCGGAGACAGGCCAACAGCAGC
CTGGTCGGATGGGTTGTGCCCCCCGAGGAGGTGCACAAGGAGAAAATCGCCGGACAGCAGAGCATGATGT
GGGTGACCCTCACCCTGCTGGACGACGGCAAGTGGGTCAAACATCACATCCCCTTCAGCGACAGCAGATA
CTACAGCGAAGTGTACGCCTACAACCCTAATCTGCCTTATCTGGACGGAGGCATCCCAAGACAGAGCAAG
TTCGGCAACAAACCAACAACCAACCTGACAGCCGAGTCCCAGGCCCTCCTGGCTAATTCTAAGTACAAGA
AAGCCAACAAGAGCTTCCTGCGGGCTAAAGAGAATGCCACACACAACGTGCGGGTGTCCCCTAACACCTC
TCTGTGCATTAGACTGCTGAAGGACAGCGCCGGAAACCAGATGTTCGACAAAATCGGCAACGTGCTCTTC
GGCATGCAGATCAACCACAAGATCACCGTGGGAAAACCTAACTACAAGATCGAGGTGGGCGACAGATTCC
TGGGCTTCGATCAGAACCAGAGCGAGAACCACACCTACGCCGTGCTGCAGAGAGTGTCCGAGAGCAGTCA
CGACACCCACCACTTTAACGGCTGGGACGTGAAGGTGCTGGAAAAGGGCAAAGTGACCAGCGATGTGATC
GTGCGGGACGAGGTCTACGACCAACTGTCTTACGAGGGCGTCCCCTACGATAGCAGCAAGTTCGCCGAGT
GGCGGGACAAGCGCAGAAGATTTGTGCTTGAGAACCTGAGCATCCAGCTGGAAGAGGGCAAGACCTTCCT
GACAGAGTTCGACAAGCTGAATAAGGACAGCCTGTACCGCTGGAACATGAACTACCTGAAACTGCTGAGA
AAGGCCATCCGGGCCGGAGGCAAAGAGTTCGCCAAGATCGCTAAGACAGAGATCTTCGAGCTGGCGGTGG
AAAGATTCGGCCCTATTAACCTGGGCAGCCTGTCCCAGATCAGCCTTAAGATGATTGCCTCCTTTAAGGG
CGTGGTCCAGTCCTACTTCTCCGTGAGCGGCTGCGTGGATGATGCCTCCAAAAAGGCCCATGATTCTATG
CTGTTCACATTTATGTGCGCCGCCGAAGAAAAGCGGACCAACAAGAGAGAAGAAAAGACCAACAGAGCCG
CCAGCTTTATCCTGCAAAAAGCCTACCTGCATGGCTGCAAGATGATCGTGTGCGAGGACGACCTTCCTGT
GGCCGACGGCAAGACAGGCAAAGCCCAGAATGCCGACCGGATGGACTGGTGCGCCAGAGCCCTGGCCAAG
AAGGTGAACGACGGCTGTGTTGCCATGAGCATCTGCTACAGAGCTATCCCTGCCTACATGAGCAGCCACC
AGGACCCCTTTGTGCACATGCAGGATAAGAAAACCAGCGTGCTGCGGCCTAGATTCATGGAAGTTAATAA
GGATAGCATCAGAGACTACCACGTGGCGGGCCTGAGAAGAATGCTGAACAGCAAGAGTGACGCTGGCACC
AGTGTTTATTACCGGCAAGCTGCCCTGCATTTCTGCGAAGCCCTGGGCGTGAGCCCTGAACTGGTGAAAA
ACAAGAAAACCCACGCCGCCGAACTGGGCAAGCACATGGGCAGCGCTATGCTGATGCCCTGGAGAGGCGG
TAGAGTGTACATCGCCAGCAAAAAGCTGACCTCCGATGCCAAATCAGTGAAGTACTGCGGCGAGGATATG
TGGCAGTACCACGCCGATGAGATCGCCGCTGTTAACATCGCCATGTATGAGGTGTGCTGCCAGACCGGCG
CTTTCGGAAAGAAACAGAAAAAATCGGACGAGCTGCCTGGAAAAAGGCCGGCGGCCACGAAGAAGGCCGG
CCAGGCAAAGAAGAAGAAGTAAGAATTCCTAGAGCTCGCTGATCAGCCTCGACTGTGCCTTCTAGTTGCC
AGCCATCTGTTGTTTGCCCCTCCCCCGTGCCTTCCTTGACCCTGGAAGGTGCCACTCCCACTGTCCTTTC
CTAATAAAATGAGGAAATTGCATCGCATTGTCTGAGTAGGTGTCATTCTATTCTGGGGGGTGGGGTGGGG
CAGGACAGCAAGGGGGAGGATTGGGAAGAGAATAGCAGGCATGCTGGGGA
