>Addgene plasmid #195334 | Cas12Max | depositor partial sequence | sequence record 378975 | pU6_crRNA-sgReporter
GAGGGCCTATTTCCCATGATTCCTTCATATTTGCATATACGATACAAGGCTGTTAGAGAGATAATTGGAA
TTAATTTGACTGTAAACACAAAGATATTAGTACAAAATACGTGACGTAGAAAGTAATAATTTCTTGGGTA
GTTTGCAGTTTTAAAATTATGTTTTAAAATGGACTATCATATGCTTACCGTAACTTGAAAGTATTTCGAT
TTCTTGGCTTTATATATCTTGTGGAAAGGACGAAACACCGAGAAATGTGTCCCCAGTTGACACCCATTAC
AGTAGGAGCATACTTTTTTT
